Addgene plasmid #61585: pOPINS-USP21 (USP, aa 196-565)
Purpose: Expresses human USP21 (USP domain) in E. coli.
Depositing lab: David Komander. Depositing organization: MRC Laboratory of Molecular Biology. Publication: Polyubiquitin binding and cross-reactivity in the USP domain deubiquitinase USP21. Ye Y, Akutsu M, Reyes-Turcu F, Enchev RI, Wilkinson KD, Komander D. EMBO Rep. 2011 Apr;12(4):350-7. doi: 10.1038/embor.2011.17. Epub 2011 Mar 11. PubMed 21399617.
Backbone
  Vector backbone: pOPINS
  Backbone manufacturer: OPPF-UK
  Backbone size w/o insert (bp): 5906
  Total vector size (bp): 6684
  Vector type: Bacterial Expression
Growth in bacteria
  Bacterial resistance: Kanamycin, 50 μg/mL
  Growth temperature: 37°C
  Growth strain: DH5alpha
  Copy number: Unknown
Gene/Insert
  Gene/Insert name: USP21 (Ubiquitin carboxyl-terminal hydrolase 21)
  Species: H. sapiens (human)
  Insert size (bp): 1110
  Mutation: Deleted aa 1-195.
  GenBank ID: NM_012475.4
  Entrez Gene: USP21 (a.k.a. USP16, USP23)
  Promoter: T7
  Tag / fusion protein: His6-SUMO (N terminal on backbone)
  Cloning method: Restriction Enzyme; 5′ cloning site KpnI (destroyed during cloning); 3′ cloning site HindIII (not destroyed)
  Sequencing primers: 5′ CGGAAGACCTGGATATGGAAGAC; 3′ T7 Terminal
Terms and licenses: Academic/Nonprofit Terms; Industry Terms: Not Available to Industry
Depositor comments: Mevissen et al Cell. 2013 Jul 3;154(1):169-84. doi: 10.1016/j.cell.2013.05.046. Hospenthal MK, Mevissen TET, Komander D. Nature Protoc. 2015 Jan 29;10:349-361. doi:10.1038/nprot.2015.018
How to cite: pOPINS-USP21 (USP, aa 196-565) was a gift from David Komander (Addgene plasmid # 61585 ; http://n2t.net/addgene:61585 ; RRID:Addgene_61585)
