[The description below was written by a language model from this plasmid's Addgene catalogue record and pLannotate feature annotations shown in this document.]
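Description:
pOPINS-USP21 (USP, aa 196-565) is a bacterial expression plasmid built on the pOPINS backbone for producing the catalytic USP domain of human USP21 (ubiquitin carboxyl-terminal hydrolase 21) in E. coli. The insert is a 1,110 bp fragment encoding residues 196-565, with the N-terminal 195 amino acids deleted. It was cloned between KpnI (destroyed) and HindIII sites so that it lies directly downstream of, and in frame with, the backbone-encoded N-terminal His6-SUMO tag. The feature table identifies the SUMO moiety as yeast SMT3. The His6 portion allows metal-affinity purification, while SUMO commonly aids solubility and can be removed with a SUMO-specific protease.

Expression is driven by a T7 promoter followed by a lac operator and the phage T7 gene 10 ribosome binding site, and ends at a T7 terminator. The plasmid carries its own lacI gene with its promoter, so transcription is repressed until induction with IPTG and requires a host that supplies T7 RNA polymerase. A short His-tag fragment and a T7 gene 10-derived fragment are annotated downstream of the USP21 coding region; these look like backbone remnants, and the record does not indicate that they are part of the expressed protein. The 6,684 bp plasmid is selected with kanamycin (aph(3')-Ia) and replicates from a ColE1/pMB1-type origin accompanied by the rop and bom regions. It also carries an f1 origin and residual tetracycline-resistance fragments. The copy number is listed as unknown. The associated literature concerns polyubiquitin binding by USP21 and deubiquitinase-based analysis of ubiquitin chains, which suggests use as a source of recombinant enzyme for biochemical and structural work.
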