Features (pLannotate 1.2.2; 20 found; start..end, strand, type, name):
     12..467     +  rep_origin     f1 ori (sequence partly withheld): f1 bacteriophage origin of replication; arrow indicates direction of (+) strand synthesis
    494..551     +  promoter       AmpR promoter (fragment): bla
    560..1375    -  CDS            KanR: aminoglycoside phosphotransferase; aph(3')-Ia; confers resistance to kanamycin in bacteria or G418 (Geneticin®) in eukaryotes
   1497..2085    +  rep_origin     ori: high-copy-number ColE1/pMB1/pBR322/pUC origin of replication
   2271..2413    -  misc_feature   bom: basis of mobility region from pBR322
   2515..2706    -  CDS            rop: Rop protein, which maintains plasmids at low copy number; rop
   2723..3103    +  CDS            YPB1_ECOLX: Protein predicted: Swiss-Prot protein existence level 4. From Escherichia coli.
   3175..3466    -  CDS            TcR (fragment): tetracycline efflux protein; tet; confers resistance to tetracycline
   3481..3502    -  protein_bind   CAP binding site: CAP binding activates transcription in the presence of cAMP. E. coli catabolite activator protein
   3515..4597    -  CDS            lacI: lac repressor; lacI; The lac repressor binds to the lac operator to inhibit transcription in E. coli. This inhibition can be relieved by adding lactose or isopropyl-β-D-thiogalactopyranoside (IPTG).
   4598..4675    -  promoter       lacI promoter: lacI
   4683..4962    -  CDS            TcR (fragment): tetracycline efflux protein; tet; confers resistance to tetracycline
   4984..5002    +  promoter       T7 promoter: promoter for bacteriophage T7 RNA polymerase
   5003..5027    +  protein_bind   lac operator: The lac repressor binds to the lac operator to inhibit transcription in E. coli. This inhibition can be relieved by adding lactose or isopropyl-β-D-thiogalactopyranoside (IPTG). lac repressor encoded by lacI
   5042..5064    +  RBS            RBS: efficient ribosome binding site from bacteriophage T7 gene 10 (Olins and Rangwala, 1989)
   5104..5397    +  CDS            SMT3: SMT3_YEAST - Experimental evidence at protein level: Swiss-Prot protein existence level 1. Not known; suppressor of MIF2 mutations. From Saccharomyces cerevisiae (strain ATCC 204508 / S288c) (Baker's yeast).
   5395..6504    +  CDS            USP21 (fragment): UBP21_HUMAN - Also known as USP23. Experimental evidence at protein level: Swiss-Prot protein existence level 1. Deubiquitinates histone H2A, a specific tag for epigenetic transcriptional repression, thereby acting as a coactivator. Deubiquitination of histone H2A releaves the repression of di- and trimethylation of histone H3 at 'Lys-4', resulting in regulation of transcriptional initiation. Regulates gene expression via histone H2A deubiquitination (By similarity). Also capable of removing NEDD8 from NEDD8 conjugates but has no effect on Sentrin-1 conjugates (PubMed:10799498). Deubiquitinate
   6528..6545    +  CDS            9xHis (fragment): 9xHis affinity tag
   6555..6604    +  CDS            SET1 (fragment): solubility-enhancement tag derived from T7 phage gene 10B
   6612..6659    +  terminator     T7 terminator: transcription terminator for bacteriophage T7 RNA polymerase
>Addgene plasmid #61585 | pOPINS-USP21 (USP, aa 196-565) | depositor full sequence | sequence record 100372 | pOPINS-USP21 (USP, aa 196-565) sequence 6684 bps
TGGCGAATGGG
[124 nt withheld, positions 12-135]
C
[91 nt withheld, positions 137-227]
A
[49 nt withheld, positions 229-277]
CCTTTGACGTTGGAGTCCACGTTCTTT
[37 nt withheld, positions 305-341]
ACCCTATCTCGGTCTATTCTTTTGATTTATAAGGGATTTTGCCGATTTCGGCCTATTGGTTAAAAAATGA
GCTGATTTAACAAAAATTTAACGCGAATTTTAACAAAATATTAACGTTTACAATTTCAGGTGGCACTTTT
CGGGGAAATGTGCGCGGAACCCCTATTTGTTTATTTTTCTAAATACATTCAAATATGTATCCGCTCATGA
ATTAATTCTTAGAAAAACTCATCGAGCATCAAATGAAACTGCAATTTATTCATATCAGGATTATCAATAC
CATATTTTTGAAAAAGCCGTTTCTGTAATGAAGGAGAAAACTCACCGAGGCAGTTCCATAGGATGGCAAG
ATCCTGGTATCGGTCTGCGATTCCGACTCGTCCAACATCAATACAACCTATTAATTTCCCCTCGTCAAAA
ATAAGGTTATCAAGTGAGAAATCACCATGAGTGACGACTGAATCCGGTGAGAATGGCAAAAGTTTATGCA
TTTCTTTCCAGACTTGTTCAACAGGCCAGCCATTACGCTCGTCATCAAAATCACTCGCATCAACCAAACC
GTTATTCATTCGTGATTGCGCCTGAGCGAGACGAAATACGCGATCGCTGTTAAAAGGACAATTACAAACA
GGAATCGAATGCAACCGGCGCAGGAACACTGCCAGCGCATCAACAATATTTTCACCTGAATCAGGATATT
CTTCTAATACCTGGAATGCTGTTTTCCCGGGGATCGCAGTGGTGAGTAACCATGCATCATCAGGAGTACG
GATAAAATGCTTGATGGTCGGAAGAGGCATAAATTCCGTCAGCCAGTTTAGTCTGACCATCTCATCTGTA
ACATCATTGGCAACGCTACCTTTGCCATGTTTCAGAAACAACTCTGGCGCATCGGGCTTCCCATACAATC
GATAGATTGTCGCACCTGATTGCCCGACATTATCGCGAGCCCATTTATACCCATATAAATCAGCATCCAT
GTTGGAATTTAATCGCGGCCTAGAGCAAGACGTTTCCCGTTGAATATGGCTCATAACACCCCTTGTATTA
CTGTTTATGTAAGCAGACAGTTTTATTGTTCATGACCAAAATCCCTTAACGTGAGTTTTCGTTCCACTGA
GCGTCAGACCCCGTAGAAAAGATCAAAGGATCTTCTTGAGATCCTTTTTTTCTGCGCGTAATCTGCTGCT
TGCAAACAAAAAAACCACCGCTACCAGCGGTGGTTTGTTTGCCGGATCAAGAGCTACCAACTCTTTTTCC
GAAGGTAACTGGCTTCAGCAGAGCGCAGATACCAAATACTGTCCTTCTAGTGTAGCCGTAGTTAGGCCAC
CACTTCAAGAACTCTGTAGCACCGCCTACATACCTCGCTCTGCTAATCCTGTTACCAGTGGCTGCTGCCA
GTGGCGATAAGTCGTGTCTTACCGGGTTGGACTCAAGACGATAGTTACCGGATAAGGCGCAGCGGTCGGG
CTGAACGGGGGGTTCGTGCACACAGCCCAGCTTGGAGCGAACGACCTACACCGAACTGAGATACCTACAG
CGTGAGCTATGAGAAAGCGCCACGCTTCCCGAAGGGAGAAAGGCGGACAGGTATCCGGTAAGCGGCAGGG
TCGGAACAGGAGAGCGCACGAGGGAGCTTCCAGGGGGAAACGCCTGGTATCTTTATAGTCCTGTCGGGTT
TCGCCACCTCTGACTTGAGCGTCGATTTTTGTGATGCTCGTCAGGGGGGCGGAGCCTATGGAAAAACGCC
AGCAACGCGGCCTTTTTACGGTTCCTGGCCTTTTGCTGGCCTTTTGCTCACATGTTCTTTCCTGCGTTAT
CCCCTGATTCTGTGGATAACCGTATTACCGCCTTTGAGTGAGCTGATACCGCTCGCCGCAGCCGAACGAC
CGAGCGCAGCGAGTCAGTGAGCGAGGAAGCGGAAGAGCGCCTGATGCGGTATTTTCTCCTTACGCATCTG
TGCGGTATTTCACACCGCATATATGGTGCACTCTCAGTACAATCTGCTCTGATGCCGCATAGTTAAGCCA
GTATACACTCCGCTATCGCTACGTGACTGGGTCATGGCTGCGCCCCGACACCCGCCAACACCCGCTGACG
CGCCCTGACGGGCTTGTCTGCTCCCGGCATCCGCTTACAGACAAGCTGTGACCGTCTCCGGGAGCTGCAT
GTGTCAGAGGTTTTCACCGTCATCACCGAAACGCGCGAGGCAGCTGCGGTAAAGCTCATCAGCGTGGTCG
TGAAGCGATTCACAGATGTCTGCCTGTTCATCCGCGTCCAGCTCGTTGAGTTTCTCCAGAAGCGTTAATG
TCTGGCTTCTGATAAAGCGGGCCATGTTAAGGGCGGTTTTTTCCTGTTTGGTCACTGATGCCTCCGTGTA
AGGGGGATTTCTGTTCATGGGGGTAATGATACCGATGAAACGAGAGAGGATGCTCACGATACGGGTTACT
GATGATGAACATGCCCGGTTACTGGAACGTTGTGAGGGTAAACAACTGGCGGTATGGATGCGGCGGGACC
AGAGAAAAATCACTCAGGGTCAATGCCAGCGCTTCGTTAATACAGATGTAGGTGTTCCACAGGGTAGCCA
GCAGCATCCTGCGATGCAGATCCGGAACATAATGGTGCAGGGCGCTGACTTCCGCGTTTCCAGACTTTAC
GAAACACGGAAACCGAAGACCATTCATGTTGTTGCTCAGGTCGCAGACGTTTTGCAGCAGCAGTCGCTTC
ACGTTCGCTCGCGTATCGGTGATTCATTCTGCTAACCAGTAAGGCAACCCCGCCAGCCTAGCCGGGTCCT
CAACGACAGGAGCACGATCATGCGCACCCGTGGGGCCGCCATGCCGGCGATAATGGCCTGCTTCTCGCCG
AAACGTTTGGTGGCGGGACCAGTGACGAAGGCTTGAGCGAGGGCGTGCAAGATTCCGAATACCGCAAGCG
ACAGGCCGATCATCGTCGCGCTCCAGCGAAAGCGGTCCTCGCCGAAAATGACCCAGAGCGCTGCCGGCAC
CTGTCCTACGAGTTGCATGATAAAGAAGACAGTCATAAGTGCGGCGACGATAGTCATGCCCCGCGCCCAC
CGGAAGGAGCTGACTGGGTTGAAGGCTCTCAAGGGCATCGGTCGAGATCCCGGTGCCTAATGAGTGAGCT
AACTTACATTAATTGCGTTGCGCTCACTGCCCGCTTTCCAGTCGGGAAACCTGTCGTGCCAGCTGCATTA
ATGAATCGGCCAACGCGCGGGGAGAGGCGGTTTGCGTATTGGGCGCCAGGGTGGTTTTTCTTTTCACCAG
TGAGACGGGCAACAGCTGATTGCCCTTCACCGCCTGGCCCTGAGAGAGTTGCAGCAAGCGGTCCACGCTG
GTTTGCCCCAGCAGGCGAAAATCCTGTTTGATGGTGGTTAACGGCGGGATATAACATGAGCTGTCTTCGG
TATCGTCGTATCCCACTACCGAGATATCCGCACCAACGCGCAGCCCGGACTCGGTAATGGCGCGCATTGC
GCCCAGCGCCATCTGATCGTTGGCAACCAGCATCGCAGTGGGAACGATGCCCTCATTCAGCATTTGCATG
GTTTGTTGAAAACCGGACATGGCACTCCAGTCGCCTTCCCGTTCCGCTATCGGCTGAATTTGATTGCGAG
TGAGATATTTATGCCAGCCAGCCAGACGCAGACGCGCCGAGACAGAACTTAATGGGCCCGCTAACAGCGC
GATTTGCTGGTGACCCAATGCGACCAGATGCTCCACGCCCAGTCGCGTACCGTCTTCATGGGAGAAAATA
ATACTGTTGATGGGTGTCTGGTCAGAGACATCAAGAAATAACGCCGGAACATTAGTGCAGGCAGCTTCCA
CAGCAATGGCATCCTGGTCATCCAGCGGATAGTTAATGATCAGCCCACTGACGCGTTGCGCGAGAAGATT
GTGCACCGCCGCTTTACAGGCTTCGACGCCGCTTCGTTCTACCATCGACACCACCACGCTGGCACCCAGT
TGATCGGCGCGAGATTTAATCGCCGCGACAATTTGCGACGGCGCGTGCAGGGCCAGACTGGAGGTGGCAA
CGCCAATCAGCAACGACTGTTTGCCCGCCAGTTGTTGTGCCACGCGGTTGGGAATGTAATTCAGCTCCGC
CATCGCCGCTTCCACTTTTTCCCGCGTTTTCGCAGAAACGTGGCTGGCCTGGTTCACCACGCGGGAAACG
GTCTGATAAGAGACACCGGCATACTCTGCGACATCGTATAACGTTACTGGTTTCACATTCACCACCCTGA
ATTGACTCTCTTCCGGGCGCTATCATGCCATACCGCGAAAGGTTTTGCGCCATTCGATGGTGTCCGGGAT
CTCGACGCTCTCCCTTATGCGACTCCTGCATTAGGAAGCAGCCCAGTAGTAGGTTGAGGCCGTTGAGCAC
CGCCGCCGCAAGGAATGGTGCATGCAAGGAGATGGCGCCCAACAGTCCCCCGGCCACGGGGCCTGCCACC
ATACCCACGCCGAAACAAGCGCTCATGAGCCCGAAGTGGCGAGCCCGATCTTCCCCATCGGTGATGTCGG
CGATATAGGCGCCAGCAACCGCACCTGTGGCGCCGGTGATGCCGGCCACGATGCGTCCGGCGTAGAGGAT
CGAGATCTCGATCCCGCGAAATTAATACGACTCACTATAGGGGAATTGTGAGCGGATAACAATTCCCCTC
TAGAAATAATTTTGTTTAACTTTAAGAAGGAGATATACCATGGGTAGCAGCCATCACCATCATCATCACG
GGAGCGATAGCGAAGTGAACCAGGAAGCGAAACCGGAAGTTAAACCGGAAGTGAAACCGGAAACCCATAT
TAATCTGAAAGTTAGCGACGGCAGCAGCGAAATCTTTTTTAAAATTAAAAAAACCACCCCGCTGCGTCGC
CTGATGGAAGCCTTTGCGAAACGTCAGGGTAAAGAAATGGATAGCCTGCGCTTTCTGTATGACGGCATCC
GTATTCAGGCCGATCAGACCCCGGAAGACCTGGATATGGAAGACAACGATATTATTGAAGCGCATCGCGA
ACAGATCGGTGGTTCTGATGACAAGATGGCTCATCACACACTCCTTCTGGGCTCTGGTCATGTTGGCCTT
CGAAACCTGGGAAACACGTGCTTCCTGAATGCTGTGCTGCAGTGTCTGAGCAGCACTCGACCTCTTCGGG
ACTTCTGTCTGAGAAGGGACTTCCGGCAAGAGGTGCCTGGAGGAGGCCGAGCCCAAGAGCTCACTGAAGC
CTTTGCAGATGTGATTGGTGCCCTCTGGCACCCTGACTCCTGCGAAGCTGTGAATCCTACTCGATTCCGA
GCTGTCTTCCAGAAATATGTTCCCTCCTTCTCTGGATACAGCCAGCAGGATGCCCAAGAGTTCCTGAAGC
TCCTCATGGAGCGGCTACACCTTGAAATCAACCGCCGAGGCCGCCGGGCTCCACCGATACTTGCCAATGG
TCCAGTTCCCTCTCCACCCCGCCGAGGAGGGGCTCTGCTAGAAGAACCTGAGTTAAGTGATGATGACCGA
GCCAACCTAATGTGGAAACGTTACCTGGAGCGAGAGGACAGCAAGATTGTGGACCTGTTTGTGGGCCAGT
TGAAAAGTTGTCTCAAGTGCCAGGCCTGTGGGTATCGCTCCACGACCTTCGAGGTTTTTTGTGACCTGTC
CCTGCCCATCCCCAAGAAAGGATTTGCTGGGGGCAAGGTGTCTCTGCGGGATTGTTTCAACCTTTTCACT
AAGGAAGAAGAGCTAGAGTCGGAGAATGCCCCAGTGTGTGACCGATGTCGGCAGAAAACTCGAAGTACCA
AAAAGTTGACAGTACAAAGATTCCCTCGAATCCTCGTGCTCCATCTGAATCGATTTTCTGCCTCCCGAGG
CTCCATCAAAAAAAGTTCAGTAGGTGTAGACTTTCCACTGCAGCGACTGAGCCTAGGGGACTTTGCCAGT
GACAAAGCCGGAAGTCCTGTATACCAGCTGTATGCCCTTTGCAACCACTCAGGCAGCGTCCACTATGGCC
ACTACACAGCCCTGTGCCGGTGCCAGACTGGTTGGCATGTCTACAATGACTCTCGTGTCTCCCCTGTCAG
TGAAAACCAGGTGGCATCCAGCGAGGGCTACGTGCTGTTCTACCAACTGATGCAGGAGCCACCCCGGTGC
CTGTAAAGCTTTCTAGACCATTTAAACACCACCACCACCACCACTGAGATCCGGCTGCTAACAAAGCCCG
AAAGGAAGCTGAGTTGGCTGCTGCCACCGCTGAGCAATAACTAGCATAACCCCTTGGGGCCTCTAAACGG
GTCTTGAGGGGTTTTTTGCTGAAAGGAGGAACTATATCCGGAT
