>Addgene plasmid #61585 | pOPINS-USP21 (USP, aa 196-565) | addgene partial sequence | sequence record 101845 | T7 5'-TAATACGACTCACTATAGGG-3'
CTTTAAGAAGGAGATATACCATGGGTAGCAGCCATCACCATCATCATCACGGGAGCGATAGCGAAGTGAA
CCAGGAAGCGAAACCGGAAGTTAAACCGGAAGTGAAACCGGAAACCCATATTAATCTGAAAGTTAGCGAC
GGCAGCAGCGAAATCTTTTTTAAAATTAAAAAAACCACCCCGCTGCGTCGCCTGATGGAAGCCTTTGCGA
AACGTCAGGGTAAAGAAATGGATAGCCTGCGCTTTCTGTATGACGGCATCCGTATTCAGGCCGATCAGAC
CCCGGAAGACCTGGATATGGAAGACAACGATATTATTGAAGCGCATCGCGAACAGATCGGTGGTTCTGAT
GACAAGATGGCTCATCACACACTCCTTCTGGGCTCTGGTCATGTTGGCCTTCGAAACCTGGGAAACACGT
GCTTCCTGAATGCTGTGCTGCAGTGTCTGAGCAGCACTCGACCTCTTCGGGACTTCTGTCTGAGAAGGGA
CTTCCGGCAAGAGGTGCCTGGAGGAGGCCGAGCCCAAGAGCTCACTGAAGCCTTTGCAGATGTGATTGGT
GCCCTCTGGCACCCTGACTCCTGCGAAGCTGTGAATCCTACTCGATTCCGAGCTGTCTTCCAGAAATATG
TTCCCTCCTTCTCTGGATACAGCCAGCAGGATGCCCAAGAGTTCCTGAAGCTCCTCATGGAGCGGCTACA
CCTTGAAATCAACCGCCGAGGCCGCCGGGCTCCACCGATACTTGCCAATGGTCCAGTTCCCTCTCCACCC
CGCCGAGGAGGGGCTCTGCTAGAAGAACCTGAGTTAAGTGATGATGACCGAGCCAACCTAATGTGGAAAC
GTTACCT
