>Addgene plasmid #61585 | pOPINS-USP21 (USP, aa 196-565) | addgene partial sequence | sequence record 101846 | T7term 5'-GCTAGTTATTGCTCAGCGG-3'
TGAAGCTCCTCATGGAGCGGCTACACCTTGAAATCAACCGCCGAGGCCGCCGGGCTCCACCGATACTTGC
CAATGGTCCAGTTCCCTCTCCACCCCGCCGAGGAGGGGCTCTGCTAGAAGAACCTGAGTTAAGTGATGAT
GACCGAGCCAACCTAATGTGGAAACGTTACCTGGAGCGAGAGGACAGCAAGATTGTGGACCTGTTTGTGG
GCCAGTTGAAAAGTTGTCTCAAGTGCCAGGCCTGTGGGTATCGCTCCACGACCTTCGAGGTTTTTTGTGA
CCTGTCCCTGCCCATCCCCAAGAAAGGATTTGCTGGGGGCAAGGTGTCTCTGCGGGATTGTTTCAACCTT
TTCACTAAGGAAGAAGAGCTAGAGTCGGAGAATGCCCCAGTGTGTGACCGATGTCGGCAGAAAACTCGAA
GTACCAAAAAGTTGACAGTACAAAGATTCCCTCGAATCCTCGTGCTCCATCTGAATCGATTTTCTGCCTC
CCGAGGCTCCATCAAAAAAAGTTCAGTAGGTGTAGACTTTCCACTGCAGCGACTGAGCCTAGGGGACTTT
GCCAGTGACAAAGCCGGAAGTCCTGTATACCAGCTGTATGCCCTTTGCAACCACTCAGGCAGCGTCCACT
ATGGCCACTACACAGCCCTGTGCCGGTGCCAGACTGGTTGGCATGTCTACAATGACTCTCGTGTCTCCCC
TGTCAGTGAAAACCAGGTGGCATCCAGCGAGGGCTACGTGCTGTTCTACCAACTGATGCAGGAGCCACCC
CGGTGCCTGTAAAGCTTTCTAGACCATTTAAACACCACCACCACCACCACTGAGATCCGGCTGCTAAC
