>Addgene plasmid #61585 | pOPINS-USP21 (USP, aa 196-565) | addgene partial sequence | sequence record 102032 | ASK-FN2 5'-CGGCCTTTTTACGGTTCCTG-3'
TGATTCTGTGGATAACCGTATTACCGCCTTTGAGTGAGCTGATACCGCTCGCCGCAGCCGAACGACCGAG
CGCAGCGAGTCAGTGAGCGAGGAAGCGGAAGAGCGCCTGATGCGGTATTTTCTCCTTACGCATCTGTGCG
GTATTTCACACCGCAATGGTGCACTCTCAGTACAATCTGCTCTGATGCCGCATAGTTAAGCCAGTATACA
CTCCGCTATCGCTACGTGACTGGGTCATGGCTGCGCCCCGACACCCGCCAACACCCGCTGACGCGCCCTG
ACGGGCTTGTCTGCTCCCGGCATCCGCTTACAGACAAGCTGTGACCGTCTCCGGGAGCTGCATGTGTCAG
AGGTTTTCACCGTCATCACCGAAACGCGCGAGGCAGCTGCGGTAAAGCTCATCAGCGTGGTCGTGAAGCG
ATTCACAGATGTCTGCCTGTTCATCCGCGTCCAGCTCGTTGAGTTTCTCCAGAAGCGTTAATGTCTGGCT
TCTGATAAAGCGGGCCATGTTAAGGGCGGTTTTTTCCTGTTTGGTCACTGATGCCTCCGTGTAAGGGGGA
TTTCTGTTCATGGGGGTAATGATACCGATGAAACGAGAGAGGATGCTCACGATACGGGTTACTGATGATG
AACATGCCCGGTTACTGGAACGTTGTGAGGGTAAACAACTGGCGGTATGGATGCGGCGGGACCAGAGAAA
AATCACTCAGGGTCAATGCCAGCGCTTCGTTAATACAGATGTAGGTGTTCCACAGGGTAGCCAGCAGCAT
CCTGCGATGCAGATCCGGAACATAATGGTGCAGGGCGCTGACTTCCGCGTTTCCAGACTTTACG
